>Addgene plasmid #42671 | TAL3208 | depositor partial sequence | sequence record 57791 | TAL3208 sequence 2430 bps
TCTAGAGCTAGCACCATGGACTACAAAGACCATGACGGTGATTATAAAGATCATGACATCGATTACAAGG
ATGACGATGACAAGATGGCCCCCAAGAAGAAGAGGAAGGTGGGCATTCACCGCGGGGTACCTATGGTGGA
CTTGAGGACACTCGGTTATTCGCAACAGCAACAGGAGAAAATCAAGCCTAAGGTCAGGAGCACCGTCGCG
CAACACCACGAGGCGCTTGTGGGGCATGGCTTCACTCATGCGCATATTGTCGCGCTTTCACAGCACCCTG
CGGCGCTTGGGACGGTGGCTGTCAAATACCAAGATATGATTGCGGCCCTGCCCGAAGCCACGCACGAGGC
AATTGTAGGGGTCGGTAAACAGTGGTCGGGAGCGCGAGCACTTGAGGCGCTGCTGACTGTGGCGGGTGAG
CTTAGGGGGCCTCCGCTCCAGCTCGACACCGGGCAGCTGCTGAAGATCGCGAAGAGAGGGGGAGTAACAG
CGGTAGAGGCAGTGCACGCCTGGCGCAATGCGCTCACCGGGGCCCCCTTGAACCTGACCCCAGACCAGGT
AGTCGCAATCGCGTCACATGACGGGGGAAAGCAAGCCCTGGAAACCGTGCAAAGGTTGTTGCCGGTCCTT
TGTCAAGACCACGGCCTTACACCGGAGCAAGTCGTGGCCATTGCAAGCAATGGGGGTGGCAAACAGGCTC
TTGAGACGGTTCAGAGACTTCTCCCAGTTCTCTGTCAAGCCCACGGGCTGACTCCCGATCAAGTTGTAGC
GATTGCGTCCAACGGTGGAGGGAAACAAGCATTGGAGACTGTCCAACGGCTCCTTCCCGTGTTGTGTCAA
GCCCACGGTTTGACGCCTGCACAAGTGGTCGCCATCGCCTCGAATGGCGGCGGTAAGCAGGCGCTGGAAA
CAGTACAGCGCCTGCTGCCTGTACTGTGCCAGGATCATGGACTGACCCCAGACCAGGTAGTCGCAATCGC
GAACAATAATGGGGGAAAGCAAGCCCTGGAAACCGTGCAAAGGTTGTTGCCGGTCCTTTGTCAAGACCAC
GGCCTTACACCGGAGCAAGTCGTGGCCATTGCAAGCAACATCGGTGGCAAACAGGCTCTTGAGACGGTTC
AGAGACTTCTCCCAGTTCTCTGTCAAGCCCACGGGCTGACTCCCGATCAAGTTGTAGCGATTGCGTCGCA
TGACGGAGGGAAACAAGCATTGGAGACTGTCCAACGGCTCCTTCCCGTGTTGTGTCAAGCCCACGGTTTG
ACGCCTGCACAAGTGGTCGCCATCGCCTCGAATGGCGGCGGTAAGCAGGCGCTGGAAACAGTACAGCGCC
TGCTGCCTGTACTGTGCCAGGATCATGGACTGACCCCAGACCAGGTAGTCGCAATCGCGTCACATGACGG
GGGAAAGCAAGCCCTGGAAACCGTGCAAAGGTTGTTGCCGGTCCTTTGTCAAGACCACGGCCTTACACCG
GAGCAAGTCGTGGCCATTGCATCCCACGACGGTGGCAAACAGGCTCTTGAGACGGTTCAGAGACTTCTCC
CAGTTCTCTGTCAAGCCCACGGGCTGACTCCCGATCAAGTTGTAGCGATTGCGTCGCATGACGGAGGGAA
ACAAGCATTGGAGACTGTCCAACGGCTCCTTCCCGTGTTGTGTCAAGCCCACGGTTTGACGCCTGCACAA
GTGGTCGCCATCGCCAACAACAACGGCGGTAAGCAGGCGCTGGAAACAGTACAGCGCCTGCTGCCTGTAC
TGTGCCAGGATCATGGACTGACCCCAGACCAGGTAGTCGCAATCGCGAACAATAATGGGGGAAAGCAAGC
CCTGGAAACCGTGCAAAGGTTGTTGCCGGTCCTTTGTCAAGACCACGGCCTTACACCGGAGCAAGTCGTG
GCCATTGCAAGCAACATCGGTGGCAAACAGGCTCTTGAGACGGTTCAGAGACTTCTCCCAGTTCTCTGTC
AAGCCCACGGGCTGACTCCCGATCAAGTTGTAGCGATTGCGAATAACAATGGAGGGAAACAAGCATTGGA
GACTGTCCAACGGCTCCTTCCCGTGTTGTGTCAAGCCCACGGTTTGACGCCTGCACAAGTGGTCGCCATC
GCCTCCAATATTGGCGGTAAGCAGGCGCTGGAAACAGTACAGCGCCTGCTGCCTGTACTGTGCCAGGATC
ATGGACTGACACCCGAACAGGTGGTCGCCATTGCTAATAATAACGGAGGACGGCCAGCCTTGGAGTCCAT
CGTAGCCCAATTGTCCAGGCCCGATCCCGCGTTGGCTGCGTTAACGAATGACCATCTGGTGGCGTTGGCA
TGTCTTGGTGGACGACCCGCGCTCGATGCAGTCAAAAAGGGTCTGCCTCATGCTCCCGCATTGATCAAAA
GAACCAACCGGCGGATTCCCGAGAGAACTTCCCATCGAGTCGCGGGATCC
