>Addgene plasmid #42671 | TAL3208 | addgene partial sequence | sequence record 61070 | JDS-TALEN-F 5'-TAGGGGTCGGTAAACAGTGG-3'
ACTGTGGCGGGTGAGCTTAGGGGGCCTCCGCTCCAGCTCGACACCGGGCAGCTGCTGAAGATCGCGAAGA
GAGGGGGAGTAACAGCGGTAGAGGCAGTGCACGCCTGGCGCAATGCGCTCACCGGGGCCCCCTTGAACCT
GACCCCAGACCAGGTAGTCGCAATCGCGTCACATGACGGGGGAAAGCAAGCCCTGGAAACCGTGCAAAGG
TTGTTGCCGGTCCTTTGTCAAGACCACGGCCTTACACCGGAGCAAGTCGTGGCCATTGCAAGCAATGGGG
GTGGCAAACAGGCTCTTGAGACGGTTCAGAGACTTCTCCCAGTTCTCTGTCAAGCCCACGGGCTGACTCC
CGATCAAGTTGTAGCGATTGCGTCCAACGGTGGAGGGAAACAAGCATTGGAGACTGTCCAACGGCTCCTT
CCCGTGTTGTGTCAAGCCCACGGTTTGACGCCTGCACAAGTGGTCGCCATCGCCTCGAATGGCGGCGGTA
AGCAGGCGCTGGAAACAGTACAGCGCCTGCTGCCTGTACTGTGCCAGGATCATGGACTGACCCCAGACCA
GGTAGTCGCAATCGCGAACAATAATGGGGGAAAGCAAGCCCTGGAAACCGTGCAAAGGTTGTTGCCGGTC
CTTTGTCAAGACCACGGCCTTACACCGGAGCAAGTCGTGGCCATTGCAAGCAACATCGGTGGCAAACAGG
CTCTTGAGACGGTTCAGAGACTTCTCCCAGTTCTCTGTCAAGCCCACGGGCTGACTCCCGATCAAGTTGT
AGCGATTGCGTCGCATGACGGAGGGAAACAAGCATTGGAGACTGTCCAACGGCTCCTTCCCGTGTTGTGT
CAAGCCCACGGTTTGACGCCTGCACAAGTGGTCGCCATCGCCTC
