[The description below was written by a language model from this plasmid's Addgene catalogue record.]
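Description:
TAL3208 is a TALEN expression plasmid encoding the left monomer of a nuclease pair directed against the zebrafish (D. rerio) gene aak1, listed as the first of two aak1-targeting pairs in a zebrafish community TALEN set. It is built on the JDS74 backbone (about 6.4 kb without insert), which is classed as a mammalian expression vector that also carries a T7 promoter. The plasmid is maintained at high copy in E. coli under ampicillin selection. No feature table accompanies the record, so the origin of replication and other backbone elements are not specified.

The roughly 1.6 kb insert is an engineered TAL effector repeat array designed to recognise one half-site in aak1. It was cloned by restriction enzyme methods that destroyed both junction sites. The backbone supplies the flanking parts: an N-terminal 3X FLAG epitope for detection and a C-terminal wild-type FokI nuclease domain, so the expressed protein is a FLAG-tagged TALE–FokI fusion. Because FokI must dimerise to cleave, this left monomer needs the corresponding right-hand TALEN, bound to the opposite strand across a spacer. Together they create a double-strand break whose error-prone repair can produce disruptive indels.

The CMV promoter drives expression in transfected cells. The T7 designation implies that the coding sequence can also serve as a template for in vitro transcription, which would suit mRNA injection into zebrafish embryos, in line with the associated work on targeted gene disruption in somatic zebrafish cells. The depositor advises verifying the plasmid by diagnostic digest before use.
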