Addgene plasmid #42671: TAL3208
Depositing lab: Keith Joung. Depositing organization: Massachusetts General Hospital. Publication: Targeted gene disruption in somatic zebrafish cells using engineered TALENs. Sander JD, Cade L, Khayter C, Reyon D, Peterson RT, Joung JK, Yeh JR. Nat Biotechnol. 2011 Aug 5;29(8):697-8. doi: 10.1038/nbt.1934. PubMed 21822241.
Backbone
  Vector backbone: JDS74
  Backbone manufacturer: Addgene plasmid #32288
  Backbone size w/o insert (bp): 6447
  Vector type: Mammalian Expression ; T7
Growth in bacteria
  Bacterial resistance: Ampicillin, 100 μg/mL
  Growth temperature: 37°C
  Growth strain: XL1 Blue
  Copy number: High Copy
Gene/Insert
  Gene/Insert name: ZebrafishCommunity-aak1 (1 of 2)-left (alt name: aak1)
  Species: D. rerio (zebrafish)
  Insert size (bp): 1640
  Promoter: CMV
  Tag / fusion protein: 3X Flag (N terminal on backbone); WT FOKI (C terminal on backbone)
  Cloning method: Restriction Enzyme; 5′ cloning site N/A (destroyed during cloning); 3′ cloning site N/A (destroyed during cloning)
  Sequencing primers: 5′ CMV-F; 3′ BGH-rev
Terms and licenses: Academic/Nonprofit Terms; Industry Terms: Not Available to Industry
Depositor comments: Target binding site: TCTTTGACTCCCGGAGAG It is strongly recommended that users perform a diagnostic digest to verify this plasmid prior to use. For example, a double digest of the plasmid with BamHI and KpnI should result in two bands at 2.3kb and 5.8kb.
How to cite: TAL3208 was a gift from Keith Joung (Addgene plasmid # 42671 ; http://n2t.net/addgene:42671 ; RRID:Addgene_42671)
